Addgene plasmid #77906: GLYCTK gRNA (BRDN0001147448)
Purpose: 3rd generation lentiviral gRNA plasmid targeting human GLYCTK
Depositing lab: John Doench & David Root. Depositing organization: Broad Institute. Publication: Optimized sgRNA design to maximize activity and minimize off-target effects of CRISPR-Cas9. Doench JG, Fusi N, Sullender M, Hegde M, Vaimberg EW, Donovan KF, Smith I, Tothova Z, Wilen C, Orchard R, Virgin HW, Listgarten J, Root DE. Nat Biotechnol. 2016 Jan 18. doi: 10.1038/nbt.3437. PubMed 26780180.
Backbone
  Vector backbone: lentiGuide-Puro
  Backbone manufacturer: Zhang Lab (Addgene plasmid # 52963)
  Vector type: Mammalian Expression, Lentiviral, CRISPR
  Selectable markers: Puromycin
Growth in bacteria
  Bacterial resistance: Ampicillin, 100 μg/mL
  Growth temperature: 37°C
  Growth strain: DH5alpha
  Copy number: High Copy
Gene/Insert
  Gene/Insert name: GLYCTK (alt names: GLYCTK; NM_001144951.1)
  gRNA/shRNA sequence: CTGCATATCCTCAATCGCTA
  Species: H. sapiens (human)
  Entrez Gene: GLYCTK (a.k.a. HBEBP2, HBEBP4, HBeAgBP4A)
  Promoter: hU6
  Cloning method: Unknown
  Sequencing primers: 5′ U6-F; 3′ pS2-R
Terms and licenses: Academic/Nonprofit Terms; Industry Terms: Not Available to Industry
Depositor comments: The gRNA was designed to target the following Genbank reference sequence(s): NM_001144951.1,NM_145262.3. Note that this plasmid does NOT contain Cas9. It should be used in conjunction with lentiCas9-Blast (Addgene #52962) or otherwise with cell lines already expressing Cas9. Browse the full kinome gRNA library at http://www.addgene.org/pooled-library/broadgpp-human-kinome/ or visit http://www.broadinstitute.org/rnai/public/ for detailed protocols and information.
How to cite: GLYCTK gRNA (BRDN0001147448) was a gift from John Doench & David Root (Addgene plasmid # 77906 ; http://n2t.net/addgene:77906 ; RRID:Addgene_77906)
