[The description below was written by a language model from this plasmid's Addgene catalogue record and pLannotate feature annotations shown in this document.]
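Description:
GLYCTK gRNA (BRDN0001147448) is a third-generation lentiviral CRISPR guide plasmid built on the lentiGuide-Puro backbone and carrying a single guide RNA directed against human GLYCTK. The guide was designed against two GLYCTK reference transcripts and belongs to a human kinome gRNA library. The assembled sequence is 8,323 nt. In bacteria the plasmid is maintained at high copy from a ColE1/pUC-type origin and selected with ampicillin through the β-lactamase gene. An f1 origin, SV40 origin and leftover lac, T7 and T3 elements from the parental cloning vector are also annotated.

The lentiviral transfer cassette begins with an RSV promoter fused to a truncated HIV-1 5' LTR, which makes genomic RNA production Tat-independent. It continues with the Ψ packaging signal (with a partial gag fragment), the Rev response element for nuclear export of the unspliced genome, and a cPPT/CTS. It ends in a ΔU3 self-inactivating 3' LTR followed by an SV40 polyadenylation signal.

Between the LTRs lie two expression units. In the first, a human U6 RNA polymerase III promoter drives the 20-nt GLYCTK spacer fused to the Streptococcus pyogenes Cas9 gRNA scaffold. In the second, the EF-1α core promoter with its intron A drives puromycin N-acetyltransferase, with a WPRE to enhance expression, allowing puromycin selection of transduced mammalian cells.

The plasmid does not encode Cas9. It is meant to be packaged into lentivirus and used in cells that already express Cas9, or together with a separate Cas9 vector such as lentiCas9-Blast, for Cas9-mediated targeting of GLYCTK.
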