Features (pLannotate 1.2.2; 29 found; start..end, strand, type, name):
     14..80      +  CDS            small t antigen (fragment): SV40 (simian virus 40) small t antigen
    106..317     +  promoter       EF-1α core promoter: core promoter for human elongation factor EF-1α
    318..1256    +  intron         EF-1α intron A: intron upstream of the start codon of human EF-1α
   1278..1877    +  CDS            PuroR (fragment): puromycin N-acetyltransferase; pac from Streptomyces; confers resistance to puromycin
   1893..2481    +  misc_feature   WPRE: woodchuck hepatitis virus posttranscriptional regulatory element
   2532..2551    +  misc_feature   cPPT/CTS (fragment): central polypurine tract and central termination sequence of HIV-1
   2553..2786    +  LTR            3' LTR (ΔU3): self-inactivating 3' long terminal repeat (LTR) from HIV-1
   2864..2985    +  polyA_signal   SV40 poly(A) signal: SV40 polyadenylation signal
   3025..3160    +  rep_origin     SV40 ori: SV40 origin of replication
   3181..3199    -  promoter       T7 promoter: promoter for bacteriophage T7 RNA polymerase
   3207..3362    +  CDS            lacZα (fragment): LacZα fragment of β-galactosidase; lacZ fragment
   3367..3795    +  rep_origin     f1 ori (sequence partly withheld): f1 bacteriophage origin of replication; arrow indicates direction of (+) strand synthesis
   3848..3952    +  promoter       AmpR promoter: bla
   3953..4813    +  CDS            AmpR: β-lactamase; bla; confers resistance to ampicillin, carbenicillin, and related antibiotics
   4984..5572    +  rep_origin     ori: high-copy-number ColE1/pMB1/pBR322/pUC origin of replication
   5755..5847    +  CDS            lacI (fragment): lac repressor; lacI; The lac repressor binds to the lac operator to inhibit transcription in E. coli. This inhibition can be relieved by adding lactose or isopropyl-β-D-thiogalactopyranoside (IPTG).
   5860..5881    +  protein_bind   CAP binding site: CAP binding activates transcription in the presence of cAMP. E. coli catabolite activator protein
   5896..5926    +  promoter       lac promoter: promoter for the E. coli lac operon
   5934..5950    +  protein_bind   lac operator: The lac repressor binds to the lac operator to inhibit transcription in E. coli. This inhibition can be relieved by adding lactose or isopropyl-β-D-thiogalactopyranoside (IPTG). lac repressor encoded by lacI
   5995..6013    +  promoter       T3 promoter: promoter for bacteriophage T3 RNA polymerase
   6041..6267    +  promoter       RSV promoter: Rous sarcoma virus enhancer/promoter
   6268..6448    +  LTR            5' LTR (truncated): truncated 5' long terminal repeat (LTR) from HIV-1
   6495..6620    +  misc_feature   HIV-1 Ψ: packaging signal of human immunodeficiency virus type 1
   6604..6967    +  CDS            HIV-1 gag (fragment): gag protein from human immunodeficiency virus 1; gag
   7113..7346    +  misc_feature   RRE: The Rev response element (RRE) of HIV-1 allows for Rev-dependent mRNA export from the nucleus to the cytoplasm.
   7723..7749    +  CDS            Rev (fragment): human immunodeficiency virus 1 (HIV-1) Rev protein; rev; enhances nuclear export of unspliced and incompletely spliced viral mRNAs
   7753..7993    +  promoter       U6 promoter: RNA polymerase III promoter for human U6 snRNA
   8023..8098    +  misc_RNA       gRNA scaffold: guide RNA scaffold for the Streptococcus pyogenes CRISPR/Cas9 system
   8154..8271    +  misc_feature   cPPT/CTS: central polypurine tract and central termination sequence of HIV-1
>Addgene plasmid #77906 | GLYCTK gRNA (BRDN0001147448) | addgene full sequence | sequence record 188628 | Addgene Assembled Sequence
CCCGGGTGCAAAGATGGATAAAGTTTTAAACAGAGAGGAATCTTTGCAGCTAATGGACCTTCTAGGTCTT
GAAAGGAGTGGGAATTGGCTCCGGTGCCCGTCAGTGGGCAGAGCGCACATCGCCCACAGTCCCCGAGAAG
TTGGGGGGAGGGGTCGGCAATTGATCCGGTGCCTAGAGAAGGTGGCGCGGGGTAAACTGGGAAAGTGATG
TCGTGTACTGGCTCCGCCTTTTTCCCGAGGGTGGGGGAGAACCGTATATAAGTGCAGTAGTCGCCGTGAA
CGTTCTTTTTCGCAACGGGTTTGCCGCCAGAACACAGGTAAGTGCCGTGTGTGGTTCCCGCGGGCCTGGC
CTCTTTACGGGTTATGGCCCTTGCGTGCCTTGAATTACTTCCACCTGGCTGCAGTACGTGATTCTTGATC
CCGAGCTTCGGGTTGGAAGTGGGTGGGAGAGTTCGAGGCCTTGCGCTTAAGGAGCCCCTTCGCCTCGTGC
TTGAGTTGAGGCCTGGCCTGGGCGCTGGGGCCGCCGCGTGCGAATCTGGTGGCACCTTCGCGCCTGTCTC
GCTGCTTTCGATAAGTCTCTAGCCATTTAAAATTTTTGATGACCTGCTGCGACGCTTTTTTTCTGGCAAG
ATAGTCTTGTAAATGCGGGCCAAGATCTGCACACTGGTATTTCGGTTTTTGGGGCCGCGGGCGGCGACGG
GGCCCGTGCGTCCCAGCGCACATGTTCGGCGAGGCGGGGCCTGCGAGCGCGGCCACCGAGAATCGGACGG
GGGTAGTCTCAAGCTGGCCGGCCTGCTCTGGTGCCTGGCCTCGCGCCGCCGTGTATCGCCCCGCCCTGGG
CGGCAAGGCTGGCCCGGTCGGCACCAGTTGCGTGAGCGGAAAGATGGCCGCTTCCCGGCCCTGCTGCAGG
GAGCTCAAAATGGAGGACGCGGCGCTCGGGAGAGCGGGCGGGTGAGTCACCCACACAAAGGAAAAGGGCC
TTTCCGTCCTCAGCCGTCGCTTCATGTGACTCCACGGAGTACCGGGCGCCGTCCAGGCACCTCGATTAGT
TCTCGAGCTTTTGGAGTACGTCGTCTTTAGGTTGGGGGGAGGGGTTTTATGCGATGGAGTTTCCCCACAC
TGAGTGGGTGGAGACTGAAGTTAGGCCAGCTTGGCACTTGATGTAATTCTCCTTGGAATTTGCCCTTTTT
GAGTTTGGATCTTGGTTCATTCTCAAGCCTCAGACAGTGGTTCAAAGTTTTTTTCTTCCATTTCAGGTGT
CGTGACGTACGGCCACCATGACCGAGTACAAGCCCACGGTGCGCCTCGCCACCCGCGACGACGTCCCCAG
GGCCGTACGCACCCTCGCCGCCGCGTTCGCCGACTACCCCGCCACGCGCCACACCGTCGATCCGGACCGC
CACATCGAGCGGGTCACCGAGCTGCAAGAACTCTTCCTCACGCGCGTCGGGCTCGACATCGGCAAGGTGT
GGGTCGCGGACGACGGCGCCGCCGTGGCGGTCTGGACCACGCCGGAGAGCGTCGAAGCGGGGGCGGTGTT
CGCCGAGATCGGCCCGCGCATGGCCGAGTTGAGCGGTTCCCGGCTGGCCGCGCAGCAACAGATGGAAGGC
CTCCTGGCGCCGCACCGGCCCAAGGAGCCCGCGTGGTTCCTGGCCACCGTCGGAGTCTCGCCCGACCACC
AGGGCAAGGGTCTGGGCAGCGCCGTCGTGCTCCCCGGAGTGGAGGCGGCCGAGCGCGCCGGGGTGCCCGC
CTTCCTGGAGACCTCCGCGCCCCGCAACCTCCCCTTCTACGAGCGGCTCGGCTTCACCGTCACCGCCGAC
GTCGAGGTGCCCGAAGGACCGCGCACCTGGTGCATGACCCGCAAGCCCGGTGCCTGAACGCGTTAAGTCG
ACAATCAACCTCTGGATTACAAAATTTGTGAAAGATTGACTGGTATTCTTAACTATGTTGCTCCTTTTAC
GCTATGTGGATACGCTGCTTTAATGCCTTTGTATCATGCTATTGCTTCCCGTATGGCTTTCATTTTCTCC
TCCTTGTATAAATCCTGGTTGCTGTCTCTTTATGAGGAGTTGTGGCCCGTTGTCAGGCAACGTGGCGTGG
TGTGCACTGTGTTTGCTGACGCAACCCCCACTGGTTGGGGCATTGCCACCACCTGTCAGCTCCTTTCCGG
GACTTTCGCTTTCCCCCTCCCTATTGCCACGGCGGAACTCATCGCCGCCTGCCTTGCCCGCTGCTGGACA
GGGGCTCGGCTGTTGGGCACTGACAATTCCGTGGTGTTGTCGGGGAAATCATCGTCCTTTCCTTGGCTGC
TCGCCTGTGTTGCCACCTGGATTCTGCGCGGGACGTCCTTCTGCTACGTCCCTTCGGCCCTCAATCCAGC
GGACCTTCCTTCCCGCGGCCTGCTGCCGGCTCTGCGGCCTCTTCCGCGTCTTCGCCTTCGCCCTCAGACG
AGTCGGATCTCCCTTTGGGCCGCCTCCCCGCGTCGACTTTAAGACCAATGACTTACAAGGCAGCTGTAGA
TCTTAGCCACTTTTTAAAAGAAAAGGGGGGACTGGAAGGGCTAATTCACTCCCAACGAAGACAAGATCTG
CTTTTTGCTTGTACTGGGTCTCTCTGGTTAGACCAGATCTGAGCCTGGGAGCTCTCTGGCTAACTAGGGA
ACCCACTGCTTAAGCCTCAATAAAGCTTGCCTTGAGTGCTTCAAGTAGTGTGTGCCCGTCTGTTGTGTGA
CTCTGGTAACTAGAGATCCCTCAGACCCTTTTAGTCAGTGTGGAAAATCTCTAGCAGTACGTATAGTAGT
TCATGTCATCTTATTATTCAGTATTTATAACTTGCAAAGAAATGAATATCAGAGAGTGAGAGGAACTTGT
TTATTGCAGCTTATAATGGTTACAAATAAAGCAATAGCATCACAAATTTCACAAATAAAGCATTTTTTTC
ACTGCATTCTAGTTGTGGTTTGTCCAAACTCATCAATGTATCTTATCATGTCTGGCTCTAGCTATCCCGC
CCCTAACTCCGCCCATCCCGCCCCTAACTCCGCCCAGTTCCGCCCATTCTCCGCCCCATGGCTGACTAAT
TTTTTTTATTTATGCAGAGGCCGAGGCCGCCTCGGCCTCTGAGCTATTCCAGAAGTAGTGAGGAGGCTTT
TTTGGAGGCCTAGGGACGTACCCAATTCGCCCTATAGTGAGTCGTATTACGCGCGCTCACTGGCCGTCGT
TTTACAACGTCGTGACTGGGAAAACCCTGGCGTTACCCAACTTAATCGCCTTGCAGCACATCCCCCTTTC
GCCAGCTGGCGTAATAGCGAAGAGGCCCGCACCGATCGCCCTTCCCAACAGTTGCGCAGCCTGAATGGCG
AATGGG
[124 nt withheld, positions 3367-3490]
C
[91 nt withheld, positions 3492-3582]
A
[49 nt withheld, positions 3584-3632]
CCTTTGACGTTGGAGTCCACGTTCTTT
[37 nt withheld, positions 3660-3696]
ACCCTATCTCGGTCTATTCTTTTGATTTATAAGGGATTTTGCCGATTTCGGCCTATTGGTTAAAAAATGA
GCTGATTTAACAAAAATTTAACGCGAATTTTAACAAAATATTAACGCTTACAATTTAGGTGGCACTTTTC
GGGGAAATGTGCGCGGAACCCCTATTTGTTTATTTTTCTAAATACATTCAAATATGTATCCGCTCATGAG
ACAATAACCCTGATAAATGCTTCAATAATATTGAAAAAGGAAGAGTATGAGTATTCAACATTTCCGTGTC
GCCCTTATTCCCTTTTTTGCGGCATTTTGCCTTCCTGTTTTTGCTCACCCAGAAACGCTGGTGAAAGTAA
AAGATGCTGAAGATCAGTTGGGTGCACGAGTGGGTTACATCGAACTGGATCTCAACAGCGGTAAGATCCT
TGAGAGTTTTCGCCCCGAAGAACGTTTTCCAATGATGAGCACTTTTAAAGTTCTGCTATGTGGCGCGGTA
TTATCCCGTATTGACGCCGGGCAAGAGCAACTCGGTCGCCGCATACACTATTCTCAGAATGACTTGGTTG
AGTACTCACCAGTCACAGAAAAGCATCTTACGGATGGCATGACAGTAAGAGAATTATGCAGTGCTGCCAT
AACCATGAGTGATAACACTGCGGCCAACTTACTTCTGACAACGATCGGAGGACCGAAGGAGCTAACCGCT
TTTTTGCACAACATGGGGGATCATGTAACTCGCCTTGATCGTTGGGAACCGGAGCTGAATGAAGCCATAC
CAAACGACGAGCGTGACACCACGATGCCTGTAGCAATGGCAACAACGTTGCGCAAACTATTAACTGGCGA
ACTACTTACTCTAGCTTCCCGGCAACAATTAATAGACTGGATGGAGGCGGATAAAGTTGCAGGACCACTT
CTGCGCTCGGCCCTTCCGGCTGGCTGGTTTATTGCTGATAAATCTGGAGCCGGTGAGCGTGGGTCTCGCG
GTATCATTGCAGCACTGGGGCCAGATGGTAAGCCCTCCCGTATCGTAGTTATCTACACGACGGGGAGTCA
GGCAACTATGGATGAACGAAATAGACAGATCGCTGAGATAGGTGCCTCACTGATTAAGCATTGGTAACTG
TCAGACCAAGTTTACTCATATATACTTTAGATTGATTTAAAACTTCATTTTTAATTTAAAAGGATCTAGG
TGAAGATCCTTTTTGATAATCTCATGACCAAAATCCCTTAACGTGAGTTTTCGTTCCACTGAGCGTCAGA
CCCCGTAGAAAAGATCAAAGGATCTTCTTGAGATCCTTTTTTTCTGCGCGTAATCTGCTGCTTGCAAACA
AAAAAACCACCGCTACCAGCGGTGGTTTGTTTGCCGGATCAAGAGCTACCAACTCTTTTTCCGAAGGTAA
CTGGCTTCAGCAGAGCGCAGATACCAAATACTGTTCTTCTAGTGTAGCCGTAGTTAGGCCACCACTTCAA
GAACTCTGTAGCACCGCCTACATACCTCGCTCTGCTAATCCTGTTACCAGTGGCTGCTGCCAGTGGCGAT
AAGTCGTGTCTTACCGGGTTGGACTCAAGACGATAGTTACCGGATAAGGCGCAGCGGTCGGGCTGAACGG
GGGGTTCGTGCACACAGCCCAGCTTGGAGCGAACGACCTACACCGAACTGAGATACCTACAGCGTGAGCT
ATGAGAAAGCGCCACGCTTCCCGAAGGGAGAAAGGCGGACAGGTATCCGGTAAGCGGCAGGGTCGGAACA
GGAGAGCGCACGAGGGAGCTTCCAGGGGGAAACGCCTGGTATCTTTATAGTCCTGTCGGGTTTCGCCACC
TCTGACTTGAGCGTCGATTTTTGTGATGCTCGTCAGGGGGGCGGAGCCTATGGAAAAACGCCAGCAACGC
GGCCTTTTTACGGTTCCTGGCCTTTTGCTGGCCTTTTGCTCACATGTTCTTTCCTGCGTTATCCCCTGAT
TCTGTGGATAACCGTATTACCGCCTTTGAGTGAGCTGATACCGCTCGCCGCAGCCGAACGACCGAGCGCA
GCGAGTCAGTGAGCGAGGAAGCGGAAGAGCGCCCAATACGCAAACCGCCTCTCCCCGCGCGTTGGCCGAT
TCATTAATGCAGCTGGCACGACAGGTTTCCCGACTGGAAAGCGGGCAGTGAGCGCAACGCAATTAATGTG
AGTTAGCTCACTCATTAGGCACCCCAGGCTTTACACTTTATGCTTCCGGCTCGTATGTTGTGTGGAATTG
TGAGCGGATAACAATTTCACACAGGAAACAGCTATGACCATGATTACGCCAAGCGCGCAATTAACCCTCA
CTAAAGGGAACAAAAGCTGGAGCTGCAAGCTTAATGTAGTCTTATGCAATACTCTTGTAGTCTTGCAACA
TGGTAACGATGAGTTAGCAACATGCCTTACAAGGAGAGAAAAAGCACCGTGCATGCCGATTGGTGGAAGT
AAGGTGGTACGATCGTGCCTTATTAGGAAGGCAACAGACGGGTCTGACATGGATTGGACGAACCACTGAA
TTGCCGCATTGCAGAGATATTGTATTTAAGTGCCTAGCTCGATACATAAACGGGTCTCTCTGGTTAGACC
AGATCTGAGCCTGGGAGCTCTCTGGCTAACTAGGGAACCCACTGCTTAAGCCTCAATAAAGCTTGCCTTG
AGTGCTTCAAGTAGTGTGTGCCCGTCTGTTGTGTGACTCTGGTAACTAGAGATCCCTCAGACCCTTTTAG
TCAGTGTGGAAAATCTCTAGCAGTGGCGCCCGAACAGGGACTTGAAAGCGAAAGGGAAACCAGAGGAGCT
CTCTCGACGCAGGACTCGGCTTGCTGAAGCGCGCACGGCAAGAGGCGAGGGGCGGCGACTGGTGAGTACG
CCAAAAATTTTGACTAGCGGAGGCTAGAAGGAGAGAGATGGGTGCGAGAGCGTCAGTATTAAGCGGGGGA
GAATTAGATCGCGATGGGAAAAAATTCGGTTAAGGCCAGGGGGAAAGAAAAAATATAAATTAAAACATAT
AGTATGGGCAAGCAGGGAGCTAGAACGATTCGCAGTTAATCCTGGCCTGTTAGAAACATCAGAAGGCTGT
AGACAAATACTGGGACAGCTACAACCATCCCTTCAGACAGGATCAGAAGAACTTAGATCATTATATAATA
CAGTAGCAACCCTCTATTGTGTGCATCAAAGGATAGAGATAAAAGACACCAAGGAAGCTTTAGACAAGAT
AGAGGAAGAGCAAAACAAAAGTAAGACCACCGCACAGCAAGCGGCCGCTGATCTTCAGACCTGGAGGAGG
AGATATGAGGGACAATTGGAGAAGTGAATTATATAAATATAAAGTAGTAAAAATTGAACCATTAGGAGTA
GCACCCACCAAGGCAAAGAGAAGAGTGGTGCAGAGAGAAAAAAGAGCAGTGGGAATAGGAGCTTTGTTCC
TTGGGTTCTTGGGAGCAGCAGGAAGCACTATGGGCGCAGCGTCAATGACGCTGACGGTACAGGCCAGACA
ATTATTGTCTGGTATAGTGCAGCAGCAGAACAATTTGCTGAGGGCTATTGAGGCGCAACAGCATCTGTTG
CAACTCACAGTCTGGGGCATCAAGCAGCTCCAGGCAAGAATCCTGGCTGTGGAAAGATACCTAAAGGATC
AACAGCTCCTGGGGATTTGGGGTTGCTCTGGAAAACTCATTTGCACCACTGCTGTGCCTTGGAATGCTAG
TTGGAGTAATAAATCTCTGGAACAGATTTGGAATCACACGACCTGGATGGAGTGGGACAGAGAAATTAAC
AATTACACAAGCTTAATACACTCCTTAATTGAAGAATCGCAAAACCAGCAAGAAAAGAATGAACAAGAAT
TATTGGAATTAGATAAATGGGCAAGTTTGTGGAATTGGTTTAACATAACAAATTGGCTGTGGTATATAAA
ATTATTCATAATGATAGTAGGAGGCTTGGTAGGTTTAAGAATAGTTTTTGCTGTACTTTCTATAGTGAAT
AGAGTTAGGCAGGGATATTCACCATTATCGTTTCAGACCCACCTCCCAACCCCGAGGGGACCCAGAGAGG
GCCTATTTCCCATGATTCCTTCATATTTGCATATACGATACAAGGCTGTTAGAGAGATAATTAGAATTAA
TTTGACTGTAAACACAAAGATATTAGTACAAAATACGTGACGTAGAAAGTAATAATTTCTTGGGTAGTTT
GCAGTTTTAAAATTATGTTTTAAAATGGACTATCATATGCTTACCGTAACTTGAAAGTATTTCGATTTCT
TGGCTTTATATATCTTGTGGAAAGGACGAAACACCGCTGCATATCCTCAATCGCTAGTTTTAGAGCTAGA
AATAGCAAGTTAAAATAAGGCTAGTCCGTTATCAACTTGAAAAAGTGGCACCGAGTCGGTGCTTTTTTAA
GCTTGGCGTAACTAGATCTTGAGACAAATGGCAGTATTCATCCACAATTTTAAAAGAAAAGGGGGGATTG
GGGGGTACAGTGCAGGGGAAAGAATAGTAGACATAATAGCAACAGACATACAAACTAAAGAATTACAAAA
ACAAATTACAAAAATTCAAAATTTTCGGGTTTATTACAGGGACAGCAGAGATCCACTTTGGCGCCGGCTC
GAGGGGG
