>Addgene plasmid #77906 | GLYCTK gRNA (BRDN0001147448) | depositor partial sequence | sequence record 145366 | Target Sequence
CTGCATATCCTCAATCGCTA
