>Addgene plasmid #77906 | GLYCTK gRNA (BRDN0001147448) | addgene partial sequence | sequence record 188627 | hU6-F
GAAAGTAATAATTTCTTGGGTAGTTTGCAGTTTTAAAATTATGTTTTAAAATGGACTATCATATGCTTAC
CGTAACTTGAAAGTATTTCGATTTCTTGGCTTTATATATCTTGTGGAAAGGACGAAACACCGCTGCATAT
CCTCAATCGCTAGTTTTAGAGCTAGAAATAGCAAGTTAAAATAAGGCTAGTCCGTTATCAACTTGAAAAA
GTGGCACCGAGTCGGTGCTTTTTTAAGCTTGGCGTAACTAGATCTTGAGACAAATGGCAGTATTCATCCA
CAATTTTAAAAGAAAAGGGGGGATTGGGGGGTACAGTGCAGGGGAAAGAATAGTAGACATAATAGCAACA
GACATACAAACTAAAGAATTACAAAAACAAATTACAAAAATTCAAAATTTTCGGGTTTATTACAGGGACA
GCAGAGATCCACTTTGGCGCCGGCTCGAGGGGGCCCGGGTGCAAAGATGGATAAAGTTTTAAACAGAGAG
GAATCTTTGCAGCTAATGGACCTTCTAGGTCTTGAAAGGAGTGGGAATTGGCTCCGGTGCCCGTCAGTGG
GCAGAGCGCA
